>Addgene plasmid #156562 | pD649-HAsp-ILDR2-Fc(DAPA)-AviTag-6xHis | addgene full sequence | sequence record 368733 | Addgene NGS Result
GCCTCGGCCTCTGCATAAATAAAAAAAATTAGTCAGCCATGGGGCGGAGAATGGGCGGAACTGGGCGGAG
TTAGGGGCGGGATGGGCGGAGTTAGGGGCGGGACTATGGTTGCTGACTAATTGAGATGCATGCTTTGCAT
ACTTCTGCCTGCTGGGGAGCCTGGGGACTTTCCACACCTGGTTGCTGACTAATTGAGATGCATGCTTTGC
ATACTTCTGCCTGCTGGGGAGCCTGGGGACTTTCCACACCCTAACTGACACACATTCCACAGAATTAATT
CGCGTTAAATTTTTGTTAAATCAGCTCATTTTTTAACCAATAGGCCGAAATCGGCAAAATCCCTTATAAA
TCAAAAGAATAGACCGAGATAGGGTTGAGTGTTGTGATGCAATTTCCTCATTTTATTAGGAAAGGACAGT
GGGAGTGGCACCTTCCAGGGTCAAGGAAGGCACGGGGGAGGGGCAAACAACAGATGGCTGGCAACTAGAA
GGCACAGTCGAGGCTGATTTTCTCTATCTATTTATTTTACTACTCAAGACTATCTTGCAAAGTAGAAGAA
CCCTGTCTGCAGTATGACGACCGTGTATACCCGATTGGCTTACCGGGTAACGCGTTGTGCCAGTGACTAC
AGGCCGGCCTTAGTGGTGATGGTGGTGGTGTTCATGCCACTCAATCTTCTGAGCCTCGAAAATATCATTA
AGACCGCTGCCGCCGGGGCTCAGGCTCAGGGACTTCTGGGTGTAGTGGTTGTGCAGGGCCTCGTGCATCA
CGCTGCAGCTGAACACGTTGCCCTGCTGCCACCTGGACTTGTCCACGGTCAGCTTGCTGTACAGGAAGAA
GCTGCCGTCGCTGTCCAGCACTGGGGGGGTGGTCTTGTAGTTGTTCTCGGGCTGGCCGTTGCTCTCCCAC
TCCACGGCGATATCGCTGGGGTAGAAGCCCTTCACCAGACAGGTCAGGGACACCTGGTTCTTGGTCATCT
CCTCCCGGCTGGGGGGCAGGGTGTACACCTGGGGCTCCCGTGGCTGGCCCTTGGCCTTGCTGATTGTCTT
TTCGATTGGGGCAGCCAGGGCCTTGTTGGAGACTTTGCACTTGTATTCTTTGCCGTTCAGCCAGTCCTGG
TGCAGCACGGTCAGCACGGACACCACCCTGTAGGTGCTGTTGTACTGCTCCTCTCTGGGCTTGGTCTTGG
CGTTGTGCACCTCCACGCCGTCCACGTACCAGTTGAACTTCACCTCTGGGTCCTCGTGGGACACGGCCAC
CACCACGCAGGTCACCTCGGGGGTCCTGCTGATCATCAGGGTGTCCTTGGGCTTGGGGGGGAACAGGAAC
ACGGAAGGCCCTCCCAGCAGTTCTGGAGCTGGGCAGGGGGGGCAGGTGTGGGTCTTGTCGCCGCCCGGCG
CGCCTTCGGGCATGATTTCCACGGCGAAGCTAGGCAGCAGATCAGCCAGCAGTCCTGTTCTGCCCAGCAC
CAGCAGTTCCACAGAGTCCTCGTTCTTGCCTTCCAGGTCGTCAGGTGTGGTGATGATGCAGTAGTACAGG
CCGCTATCGCCCCACATCAGCTTTCCGATCTGCAGGTCGGCGTCGTGCACAATGGTGATTTCTCTGCCCC
GGTAGAAGTCGCCCAGGGTCACTGTAGATCCCTGCTTGCTGGCCACCACTCTGACTGTCCGTCTGCTATC
CAGACAGTCCAGGTAAGGGTCCCATTCCAGGTTCCGCTTGCTCAGGCTCTGGGCTCTTGTGCTACTCATG
CCCAGGCTCTCGCCCATTCTGTCCTGGCAGTAGCTCTTGAACTTCCACTGCACCACGGCAGGCTGGTGAG
AAGATGTGCTGAAGTGGCATCTCAGCACGGTAGGCTGGAACAGCATGGCCACCTTTTTCTTATCAGGCAC
GGTCACTTGCAAGGCGGCCGCAGCGAACACCAGGCAGAAGATGTAGCTCAGGGCAATGATGGTCTTCATG
GTGGCGCTAGCAGGCGCGTTTTCGATAGAACCGAGGTGCAGTTGGACCTGGGAGTGGACACCTGTGGAGA
GAAAGGCAAAGTGGATGTTATTCTATAGTGTCACCTAAATCGTATGTGTATGATACATAAGGTTATGTAT
TAATTGTAGCCGCGTTCTAACGAAGCCAAGGGGGTGGGCCTATAGACTCTATAGGCGGTACTTACGTCAC
TCTTGGCACGGGGAATCCGCGTTCCAATGCACCGTTCCCGGCCGCGGAGGCTGGATCGGTCCCGGTGTCT
TCTATGGAGGTCAAAACAGCGTGGATGGCGTCTCCAGGCGATCTGACGGTTCACTAAACGAGCTCTGCTT
ATATAGACCTCCCACCGTACACGCCTACCGCCCATTTGCGTCAATGGGGCGGAGTTGTTACGACATTTTG
GAAAGTCCCGTTGATTTTGGTGCCAAAACAAACTCCCATTGACGTCAATGGGGTGGAGACTTGGAAATCC
CCGTGAGTCAAACCGCTATCCACGCCCATTGATGTACTGCCAAAACCGCATCACCATGGTAATAGCGATG
ACTAATACGTAGATGTACTGCCAAGTAGGAAAGTCCCATAAGGTCATGTACTGGGCATAATGCCAGGCGG
GCCATTTACCGTCATTGACGTCAATAGGGGGCGTACTTGGCATATGATACACTTGATGTACTGCCAAGTG
GGCAGTTTACCGTAAATACTCCACCCATTGACGTCAATGGAAAGTCCCTATTGGCGTTACTATGGGAACA
TACGTCATTATTGACGTCAATGGGCGGGGGTCGTTGGGCGGTCAGCCAGGCGGGCCATTTACCGTAAGTT
ATGTAACGCGGAACTCCATATATGGGCTATGAACTAATGACCCCGTAATTGATTACTATTAATAACTAGT
CAATAATCAATGCCAACATGGCGGTCATATTGGACATGAGCCAATATAAATGTACATATTATGATATAGA
TACAACGTATGCAATGGCCAATAGCCAATATTGATTTATGCTATATAACCAATGAATAATATGGCTAATG
GCCAATATTGAGTCAACGCCACTGTGCATGAAGCTCGTAATTGTTATCCGCTCACAATTAAGGGCGACAC
AAAATTTATTCTAAATGATAATAAATACTGATAACATCTTATAGTTTGTATTATATTTTGTATTATCGTT
GACATGTATAATTTTGATATCAAAAACTGATTTTCCCTTTATTATTTTCGAGATTTATTTTCTTAATTCT
CTTTAACAAACTAGAAATATTGTATATACAAAAAATCATAAATAATAGATGAATAGTTTAATTATAGGTG
TTCATCAATCGAAAAAGCAACGTATCTTATTTAAAGTGCGTTGCTTTTTTCTCATTTATAAGGTTAAATA
ATTCTCATATATCAAGCAAAGTGACAGGCGCCCTTAAATATTCTGACAAATGCTCTTTCCCTAAACTCCC
CCCATAAAAAAACCCGCCGAAGCGGGTTTTTACGTTATTTGCGGATTAACGATTACTCGTTATCAGAACC
GCCCAGGGGGCCCGAGCTTAAGACTGGCCGTCGTTTTACAACACAGAAAGAGTTTGTAGAAACGCAAAAA
GGCCATCCGTCAGGGGCCTTCTGCTTAGTTTGATGCCTGGCAGTTCCCTACTCTCGCCTTCCGCTTCCTC
GCTCACTGACTCGCTGCGCTCGGTCGTTCGGCTGCGGCGAGCGGTATCAGCTCACTCAAAGGCGGTAATA
CGGTTATCCACAGAATCAGGGGATAACGCAGGAAAGAACATGTGAGCAAAAGGCCAGCAAAAGGCCAGGA
ACCGTAAAAAGGCCGCGTTGCTGGCGTTTTTCCATAGGCTCCGCCCCCCTGACGAGCATCACAAAAATCG
ACGCTCAAGTCAGAGGTGGCGAAACCCGACAGGACTATAAAGATACCAGGCGTTTCCCCCTGGAAGCTCC
CTCGTGCGCTCTCCTGTTCCGACCCTGCCGCTTACCGGATACCTGTCCGCCTTTCTCCCTTCGGGAAGCG
TGGCGCTTTCTCATAGCTCACGCTGTAGGTATCTCAGTTCGGTGTAGGTCGTTCGCTCCAAGCTGGGCTG
TGTGCACGAACCCCCCGTTCAGCCCGACCGCTGCGCCTTATCCGGTAACTATCGTCTTGAGTCCAACCCG
GTAAGACACGACTTATCGCCACTGGCAGCAGCCACTGGTAACAGGATTAGCAGAGCGAGGTATGTAGGCG
GTGCTACAGAGTTCTTGAAGTGGTGGGCTAACTACGGCTACACTAGAAGAACAGTATTTGGTATCTGCGC
TCTGCTGAAGCCAGTTACCTTCGGAAAAAGAGTTGGTAGCTCTTGATCCGGCAAACAAACCACCGCTGGT
AGCGGTGGTTTTTTTGTTTGCAAGCAGCAGATTACGCGCAGAAAAAAAGGATCTCAAGAAGATCCTTTGA
TCTTTTCTACGGGGTCTGACGCTCAGTGGAACGACGCGCGCGTAACTCACGTTAAGGGATTTTGGTCATG
AGCAAGGGGTGTTATGAGCCATATTCAGGTATAAATGGGCTCGCGATAATGTTCAGAATTGGTTAATTGG
TTGTAACACTGACCCCTATTTGTTTATTTTTCTAAATACATTCAAATATGTATCCGCTCATGAGACAATA
ACCCTGATAAATGCTTCAATAATATTGAAAAAGGAAGAATATGAGTATTCAACATTTCCGTGTCGCCCTT
ATTCCCTTTTTTGCGGCATTTTGCCTTCCTGTTTTTGCTCACCCAGAAACGCTGGTGAAAGTAAAAGATG
CTGAAGATCAGTTGGGTGCACGAGTGGGTTACATCGAACTGGATCTCAACAGCGGTAAGATCCTTGAGAG
TTTTCGCCCCGAAGAACGTTTTCCAATGATGAGCACTTTTAAAGTTCTGCTATGTGGCGCGGTATTATCC
CGTATTGACGCCGGGCAAGAGCAACTCGGTCGCCGCATACACTATTCTCAGAATGACTTGGTTGAGTACT
CACCAGTCACAGAAAAGCATCTTACGGATGGCATGACAGTAAGAGAATTATGCAGTGCTGCCATAACCAT
GAGTGATAACACTGCGGCCAACTTACTTCTGACAACGATCGGAGGACCGAAGGAGCTAACCGCTTTTTTG
CACAACATGGGGGATCATGTAACTCGCCTTGATCGTTGGGAACCGGAGCTGAATGAAGCCATACCAAACG
ACGAGCGTGACACCACGATGCCTGTAGCGATGGCAACAACGTTGCGCAAACTATTAACTGGCGAACTACT
TACTCTAGCTTCCCGGCAACAATTAATAGACTGGATGGAGGCGGATAAAGTTGCAGGACCACTTCTGCGC
TCGGCCCTTCCGGCTGGCTGGTTTATTGCTGATAAATCCGGAGCCGGTGAGCGTGGTTCTCGCGGTATCA
TCGCAGCGCTGGGGCCAGATGGTAAGCCCTCCCGTATCGTAGTTATCTACACGACGGGGAGTCAGGCAAC
TATGGATGAACGAAATAGACAGATCGCTGAGATAGGTGCCTCACTGATTAAGCATTGGTAATGACCATGA
TTACGCCAAGCTCTAGCTAGAGGTCGACGGTATACAGACATGATAAGATACATTGATGAGTTTGGACAAA
CCACAACTAGAATGCAGTGAAAAAAATGCTTTATTTGTGAAATTTGTGATGCTATTGCTTTATTTGTAAC
CATTATAAGCTGCAATAAACAAGTTGGGGTGGGCGAAGAACTCCAGCATGAGATCCCCGCGCTGGAGGAT
CATCCAGCCGGCGTCCCGGAAAACGATTCCGAAGCCCAACCTTTCATAGAAGGCGGCGGTGGAATCGAAA
TCTCGTAGCACGTGTCAGGCACCGGGCTTGCGGGTCATGCACCAGGTGCGCGGTCCTTCGGGCACCTCGA
CGTCGGCGGTGACGGTGAAGCCGAGCCGCTCGTAGAAGGGGAGGTTGCGGGGCGCGGATGTCTCCAGGAA
GGCGGGCACCCCGGCGCGCTCGGCCGCCTCCACTCCGGGGAGCACGACGGCGCTGCCCAGACCCTTGCCC
TGGTGGTCGGGCGAGACGCCGACGGTGGCCAGGAACCACGCGGGCTCCTTGGGCCGGTGCGGCGCCAGGA
GGCCTTCCATCTGTTGCTGCGCGGCCAGCCGGGAACCGCTCAACTCGGCCATGCGCGGGCCGATCTCGGC
GAACACCGCCCCCGCTTCGACGCTCTCCGGCGTGGTCCAGACCGCCACCGCGGCGCCGTCGTCCGCGACC
CACACCTTGCCGATGTCGAGCCCGACGCGCGTGAGGAAGAGTTCTTGCAGCTCGGTGACCCGCTCGATGT
GGCGGTCCGGATCGACGGTGTGGCGCGTGGCGGGGTAGTCGGCGAACGCGGCGGCGAGGGTGCGTACGGC
CCTGGGGACGTCGTCGCGGGTGGCGAGGCGCACCGTGGGCTTGTACTCGGTCATGGTTTAGTTCCTCACC
TTGTCGTATTATACTATGCCGATATACTATGCCGATGATTAATTGTCAACACGTGCTGATCAGATCCGAA
AATGGATATACAAGCTCCCGGGAGCTTTTTGCAAAAGCCTAGGCCTCCAAAAAAGCCTCCTCACTACTTC
TGGAATAGCTCAGAGGCAGAGGCG
Features (pLannotate 1.2.2; 21 found; start..end, strand, type, name):
    277..385     -  rep_origin     f1 ori (fragment): f1 bacteriophage origin of replication; arrow indicates direction of (+) strand synthesis
    386..497     -  polyA_signal   bGH poly(A) signal: bovine growth hormone polyadenylation signal
    712..1389    -  CDS            IGHG1 (fragment): IGHG1_HUMAN - Experimental evidence at protein level: Swiss-Prot protein existence level 1. Constant region of immunoglobulin heavy chains. Immunoglobulins, also known as antibodies, are membrane-bound or secreted glycoproteins produced by B lymphocytes. In the recognition phase of humoral immunity, the membrane-bound immunoglobulins serve as receptors which, upon binding of a specific antigen, trigger the clonal expansion and differentiation of B lymphocytes into immunoglobulins- secreting plasma cells. Secreted immunoglobulins mediate the effector phase of humoral immunity, which results in
   1405..1932    -  CDS            Ildr2 (fragment): ILDR2_MOUSE - Also known as D1Ertd471e, Ll. Experimental evidence at protein level: Swiss-Prot protein existence level 1. May be involved in lipid homeostasis and ER stress pathways. From Mus musculus (Mouse).
   2011..2048    -  CDS            IgH signal sequence (fragment): signal sequence from the mouse immunoglobulin heavy chain variable region
   2052..2070    -  promoter       SP6 promoter: promoter for bacteriophage SP6 RNA polymerase
   2122..2165    -  intron         CMV intron (fragment): modified intron A from human cytomegalovirus
   2301..2504    -  promoter       CMV promoter: human cytomegalovirus (CMV) immediate early promoter
   2505..2808    -  enhancer       CMV enhancer: human cytomegalovirus immediate early enhancer
   3051..3067    -  protein_bind   lac operator: The lac repressor binds to the lac operator to inhibit transcription in E. coli. This inhibition can be relieved by adding lactose or isopropyl-β-D-thiogalactopyranoside (IPTG). lac repressor encoded by lacI
   3523..3542    +  CDS            lacZα (fragment): LacZα fragment of β-galactosidase; lacZ fragment
   3567..3584    -  terminator     rrnB T2 terminator (fragment): transcription terminator T2 from the E. coli rrnB gene
   3809..4397    -  rep_origin     ori: high-copy-number ColE1/pMB1/pBR322/pUC origin of replication
   4508..4532    +  CDS            KanR (fragment): aminoglycoside phosphotransferase; aph(3')-Ia; confers resistance to kanamycin
   4562..4658    +  promoter       AmpR promoter (fragment): bla
   4661..5521    +  CDS            AmpR: β-lactamase; bla; confers resistance to ampicillin, carbenicillin, and related antibiotics
   5574..5695    -  polyA_signal   SV40 poly(A) signal: SV40 polyadenylation signal
   5690..5815    -  CDS            ble (fragment): BLE_KLEPN - Experimental evidence at protein level: Swiss-Prot protein existence level 1. Binding protein with a strong affinity to the bleomycin family of antibiotics. Binds to CL990; an antimitotic-antibiotic compound. From Klebsiella pneumoniae.
   5825..6424    -  CDS            PuroR (fragment): puromycin N-acetyltransferase; pac from Streptomyces; confers resistance to puromycin
   6443..6490    -  promoter       EM7 promoter: synthetic bacterial promoter&nbsp
   6538..263     -  promoter       SV40 promoter (across the origin): SV40 enhancer and early promoter
