[The description below was written by a language model from this plasmid's Addgene catalogue record and pLannotate feature annotations shown in this document.]
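Description:
pD649-HAsp-ILDR2-Fc(DAPA)-AviTag-6xHis is a mammalian expression plasmid built on the pD649 backbone for producing the extracellular domain of human ILDR2 as a secreted Fc fusion protein. In bacteria it is maintained at high copy through a ColE1/pUC-type origin and selected with ampicillin via the β-lactamase gene. The sequenced record (about 6.6 kb) also shows an SV40 early promoter/EM7 promoter unit driving a puromycin N-acetyltransferase-like coding region, followed by a short ble fragment and an SV40 poly(A) signal. This suggests a mammalian selection cassette, although the annotation marks these as fragments and the catalogue entry does not list a mammalian marker. Small remnants of f1 ori, lacZα, KanR and the lac operator are also detected.

The expression cassette uses the CMV enhancer and immediate-early promoter with a fragment of CMV intron A. An SP6 promoter downstream also serves as a sequencing primer site. The open reading frame starts with a secretion signal: the plasmid name indicates an HA signal peptide, whereas the automated annotation matches a fragment of a mouse immunoglobulin heavy-chain signal sequence. Next comes the roughly 500 bp ILDR2 ectodomain, recorded as human although the annotation tool matched its mouse orthologue. It is cloned between retained NotI and AscI sites and fused in frame to a human IgG1 Fc. This Fc carries the D265A and P329A (DAPA) substitutions, which are generally used to reduce Fc effector binding. It is followed by an AviTag for site-specific biotinylation and a 6xHis tag for purification, and the cassette ends at a bGH poly(A) signal.

The plasmid belongs to a collection made for mapping interactions among human immunoglobulin-superfamily cell-surface proteins. The depositor notes that some members of the collection may carry an IS4-like transposase insertion upstream of the CMV promoter.
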