Addgene plasmid #156562: pD649-HAsp-ILDR2-Fc(DAPA)-AviTag-6xHis
Purpose: Mammalian expression of cell-surface protein extracellular domain fused to Fc(DAPA)-Avi-6xHis. Protein is secreted from cells.
Depositing lab: Chris Garcia. Depositing organization: Stanford University. Publication: A Human IgSF Cell-Surface Interactome Reveals a Complex Network of Protein-Protein Interactions. Wojtowicz WM, Vielmetter J, Fernandes RA, Siepe DH, Eastman CL, Chisholm GB, Cox S, Klock H, Anderson PW, Rue SM, Miller JJ, Glaser SM, Bragstad ML, Vance J, Lam AW, Lesley SA, Zinn K, Garcia KC. Cell. 2020 Aug 20;182(4):1027-1043.e17. doi: 10.1016/j.cell.2020.07.025. PubMed 32822567.
Backbone
  Vector backbone: pD649
  Backbone size w/o insert (bp): 6106
  Vector type: Mammalian Expression
Growth in bacteria
  Bacterial resistance: Ampicillin, 100 μg/mL
  Growth temperature: 37°C
  Growth strain: DH5alpha
  Copy number: High Copy
Gene/Insert
  Gene/Insert name: ILDR2
  Species: H. sapiens (human)
  Insert size (bp): 498
  Mutation: Fc region of human IgG contains D265A and P329A mutations (DAPA)
  Entrez Gene: ILDR2 (a.k.a. C1orf32, dJ782G3.1, RP4-782G3.2)
  Promoter: CMV/SP6
  Tag / fusion protein: Fc(DAPA)-AviTag-6xHis (C terminal on backbone)
  Cloning method: Restriction Enzyme; 5′ cloning site GCGGCCGC (not destroyed); 3′ cloning site GGCGCGCC (not destroyed)
  Sequencing primers: 5′ ATTTAGGTGACACTATAG; 3′ CACGTACCAGTTGAACTTCACC
Resource information
  A portion of this plasmid was derived from a plasmid made by: synthesis by ThermoFisher
Terms and licenses: Academic/Nonprofit Terms; Industry Terms: Not Available to Industry
Depositor comments: Some plasmids in this collection may have an IS4-like element ISVsa5 family transposase upstream of the CMV promoter.
How to cite: pD649-HAsp-ILDR2-Fc(DAPA)-AviTag-6xHis was a gift from Chris Garcia (Addgene plasmid # 156562 ; http://n2t.net/addgene:156562 ; RRID:Addgene_156562)
